Addgene plasmid #244293: pAAVLINKv1-pCALM1-Cre-3'-PRR14L-FLAG
Purpose: 3' AAVLINK plasmid for PRR14L expression
Depositing lab: Zhonghua Lu. Depositing organization: Shenzhen Institute of Advanced Technology (SIAT), Chinese Academy of Sciences. Publication: AAVLINK: A potent DNA-recombination method for large cargo delivery in gene therapy. Lin J, Lin Y, Liu N, Cao W, Zhang J, Wen S, Zhang Y, Liao W, Hong Z, Lin Y, Liu Q, Liu H, Li Q, Chen B, Li M, Luo Z, Yang L, Yang Y, Zheng SH, Wang Y, Chu H, Hu Y, Qin Y, Luo BX, Tian S, Chen Y, Yan T, Yang L, Wang H, Liu T, Jiang Y, Lu Z. Cell. 2026 Feb 5;189(3):969-986.e17. doi: 10.1016/j.cell.2025.12.039. Epub 2026 Jan 27. PubMed 41605211.
Backbone
  Vector backbone: pAAV-MCS2
  Backbone manufacturer: Steve Jackson (Addgene # 46954)
  Vector type: AAV
Growth in bacteria
  Bacterial resistance: Ampicillin, 100 μg/mL
  Growth temperature: 37°C
  Growth strain: NEB Stable
  Copy number: High Copy
Gene/Insert
  Gene/Insert name: PRR14L
  Species: H. sapiens (human)
  Entrez Gene: PRR14L (a.k.a. C22orf30, FLJ23059, FLJ31368, FLJ33247, MGC50372, RP4-694E4.2, DKFZp781P2328)
  Promoter: pCALM1
  Tag / fusion protein: FLAG (C terminal on insert)
  Cloning method: Restriction Enzyme; 5′ cloning site unknown (unknown if destroyed)
Terms and licenses: Academic/Nonprofit Terms; Industry Terms: Not Available to Industry
Depositor comments: See publication for corresponding AAV Link vectors.
How to cite: pAAVLINKv1-pCALM1-Cre-3'-PRR14L-FLAG was a gift from Zhonghua Lu (Addgene plasmid # 244293 ; http://n2t.net/addgene:244293 ; RRID:Addgene_244293)
