[The description below was written by a language model from this plasmid's Addgene catalogue record and pLannotate feature annotations shown in this document.]
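Description:
pAAVLINKv1-pCALM1-Cre-3'-PRR14L-FLAG is an AAV transfer plasmid built on the pAAV-MCS2 backbone and serves as the 3' half of a paired-vector AAVLINK set for expressing human PRR14L, a coding sequence too large to fit comfortably in a single AAV genome. It is maintained in bacteria as a high-copy plasmid through a ColE1/pUC-type origin with ampicillin selection (AmpR under its own promoter), and it also carries an f1 phage origin. The payload is flanked by AAV2 inverted terminal repeats, which allow the cassette to be packaged into recombinant AAV. The left ITR is annotated only as short fragments in the sequencing-derived feature table, whereas the right one is detected intact.

Between the ITRs, the record lists a CALM1 promoter (named in the catalogue but not picked up as an annotated feature, presumably lying upstream of the first open reading frame) followed by a Cre recombinase coding sequence. Immediately downstream are chimeric β-globin/immunoglobulin intron fragments that bracket a lox2272 site. These are followed by a roughly 2.4 kb C-terminal portion of PRR14L fused to a 3xFLAG epitope, then WPRE fragments that enhance transcript stability and expression, and an SV40 polyadenylation signal. This layout suggests that Cre supplied from this vector recombines its lox2272 site with a matching site on a companion 5' vector. That would join the two genomes, leave the lox scar within an intron to be spliced out, and yield a full-length FLAG-tagged PRR14L transcript. The corresponding 5' partner is not described here, and the depositor refers to the publication for it. The construct is intended for large-cargo gene delivery by dual AAV co-transduction.
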