Features (pLannotate 1.2.2; 20 found; start..end, strand, type, name):
     12..39      +  repeat_region  AAV2 ITR (fragment): inverted terminal repeat of adeno-associated virus serotype 2 inverted
     68..95      +  repeat_region  AAV2 ITR (fragment): inverted terminal repeat of adeno-associated virus serotype 2 inverted
    277..1305    +  CDS            cre: RECR_BPP1 - Experimental evidence at protein level: Swiss-Prot protein existence level 1. Catalyzes site-specific recombination between two 34-base- pair LOXP sites. Its role is to maintain the phage genome as a monomeric unit-copy plasmid in the lysogenic state. From Escherichia phage P1 (Bacteriophage P1).
   1309..1349    +  intron         chimeric intron (fragment): chimera between introns from human β-globin and immunoglobulin heavy chain genes
   1356..1380    +  protein_bind   lox2272 (fragment): Cre-mediated recombination occurs in the 8-bp core sequence (GGATACTT). lox2272 sites are compatible with each other, but incompatible with loxP or loxN sites (Lee and Saito, 1988). Cre recombinase
   1390..1481    +  intron         chimeric intron (fragment): chimera between introns from human β-globin and immunoglobulin heavy chain genes
   1477..3906    +  CDS            PRR14L (fragment): PR14L_HUMAN - Also known as C22orf30. Experimental evidence at protein level: Swiss-Prot protein existence level 1. From Homo sapiens (Human).
   3913..3978    +  CDS            3xFLAG: three tandem FLAG® epitope tags, followed by an enterokinase cleavage site
   4002..4159    +  misc_feature   WPRE (fragment): woodchuck hepatitis virus posttranscriptional regulatory element
   4165..4249    +  misc_feature   WPRE (fragment): woodchuck hepatitis virus posttranscriptional regulatory element
   4248..4291    -  polyA_signal   SV40 poly(A) signal (fragment): SV40 polyadenylation signal
   4295..4362    -  polyA_signal   SV40 poly(A) signal (fragment): SV40 polyadenylation signal
   4468..4608    +  repeat_region  AAV2 ITR: inverted terminal repeat of adeno-associated virus serotype 2 inverted
   4613..4664    -  misc_feature   bom (fragment): basis of mobility region from pBR322
   4683..5138    +  rep_origin     f1 ori (sequence partly withheld): f1 bacteriophage origin of replication; arrow indicates direction of (+) strand synthesis
   5139..5188    -  misc_feature   bom (fragment): basis of mobility region from pBR322
   5290..5325    -  CDS            rop (fragment): Rop protein, which maintains plasmids at low copy number; rop
   5420..5524    +  promoter       AmpR promoter: bla
   5525..6385    +  CDS            AmpR: β-lactamase; bla; confers resistance to ampicillin, carbenicillin, and related antibiotics
   6556..7144    +  rep_origin     ori: high-copy-number ColE1/pMB1/pBR322/pUC origin of replication
>Addgene plasmid #244293 | pAAVLINKv1-pCALM1-Cre-3'-PRR14L-FLAG | addgene full sequence | sequence record 491444 | Addgene NGS Result
CCTGCAGGCAGCTGCGCGCTCGCTCGCTCACTGAGGCCGCCCGGGCGTCGGGCGACCTTTGGTCGCCCGG
CCTCAGTGAGCGAGCGAGCGCGCAGAGAGGGAGTGGCCAACTCCATCACTAGGGGTTCCTGCGGCCGCAC
GCGTCGCTCTGCGCGAGGCGGCTCCGCCGCGGCGGAGGGATACGGCGCACCATATATATATCGCGGGGCG
CAGACTCGCGCTCCGGCAGTGGTGCTGGGAGTGTCGTGGACGCCGTGCCGTTACTCGTACGCCACCATGT
CCAATTTACTGACCGTACACCAAAATTTGCCTGCATTACCGGTCGATGCAACGAGTGATGAGGTTCGCAA
GAACCTGATGGACATGTTCAGGGATCGCCAGGCGTTTTCTGAGCATACCTGGAAAATGCTTCTGTCCGTT
TGCCGGTCGTGGGCGGCATGGTGCAAGTTGAATAACCGGAAATGGTTTCCCGCAGAACCTGAAGATGTTC
GCGATTATCTTCTATATCTTCAGGCGCGCGGTCTGGCAGTAAAAACCATCCAGCAACATTTGGGCCAGCT
AAACATGCTTCATCGTCGGTCCGGGCTGCCACGACCAAGTGACAGCAATGCTGTTTCACTGGTTATGCGG
CGGATCCGAAAAGAAAACGTTGATGCCGGTGAACGTGCAAAACAGGCTCTAGCGTTCGAACGCACTGATT
TCGACCAGGTTCGTTCACTCATGGAAAATAGCGATCGCTGCCAGGATATACGTAATCTGGCATTTCTGGG
GATTGCTTATAACACCCTGTTACGTATAGCCGAAATTGCCAGGATCAGGGTTAAAGATATCTCACGTACT
GACGGTGGGAGAATGTTAATCCATATTGGCAGAACGAAAACGCTGGTTAGCACCGCAGGTGTAGAGAAGG
CACTTAGCCTGGGGGTAACTAAACTGGTCGAGCGATGGATTTCCGTCTCTGGTGTAGCTGATGATCCGAA
TAACTACCTGTTTTGCCGGGTCAGAAAAAATGGTGTTGCCGCGCCATCTGCCACCAGCCAGCTATCAACT
CGCGCCCTGGAAGGGATTTTTGAAGCAACTCATCGATTGATTTACGGCGCTAAGGATGACTCTGGTCAGA
GATACCTGGCCTGGTCTGGACACAGTGCCCGTGTCGGAGCCGCGCGAGATATGGCCCGCGCTGGAGTTTC
AATACCGGAGATCATGCAAGCTGGTGGCTGGACCAATGTAAATATTGTAATGAACTATATCCGTAACCTG
GATAGTGAAACAGGGGCAATGGTGCGCCTGCTGGAAGATGGCGATTAGGTAAGTATCAAGGTTACAAGAC
AGGTTTAAGGAGACCAATAACTAGTATAACTTCGTATAGGATACTTTATAGCAATTTATGAAACTGGGCT
TGTCGAGACAGAGAAGACTCTTGCGTTTCTGATAGGCACCTATTGGTCTTACTGACATCCACTTTGCCTT
TCTCTCCACAGGGGACGACTGGGTTACTTAACTGTTGGGGAGCAATCTGAGGAGTTGGTTACCAGAGAAA
CTGGCGATGGCGATCCCGTGAGCAACATCTCTCAGACCCATTTTAAATGCCGGGGGATACTTAATCATGC
TGAAAAACAGCAGAGCCCTGAGGTTTTGGACTACATGTTGCAGAAAGAAGAGAAATATATACGTCAACAA
AAAGCACATACGATATCGCAACAGTGCATATCATCTAGTCTGTTGTTAGATGATGCACAAAATCAGAACC
AACCGAAGGCTGACAAAGATGAGTCCACCATGATCAATGAAATCACCCTAGCAAAGCTGGCCAAGGACAG
CATTGTGGCACAGACTCAGAAGTTAGAAGACCAGAAGGAGGAAAGGTTACATCATCCATTAAGGAAGGAC
ACTGAGTCATGCACAAGTCCTTGCCTTCTTGGTGCCCCTCGGAAAGCACAAGACCCCTCCTCTGCTGGGT
GTGATCAAATACATGGTGCCTTTGCGAAGAAAGGAGTTCTTCCCTTAAAGAAGCAGCCCCATCGAACTTG
TAAGAAAGTTTCCTATCAGGAGCAAATCATTGTTGGGAGAAAAATAGGTAAAATCAGAAGTTCTGCCTTT
TTAAAGAGTTCTTCCAATCCCATCCCCACAAAAGCGCACAGACTTCTCAGTTTGTGTACTCTGTCTGCAC
CTACACGATTAGAACCTGAAACAGCACCTACCAAGAGCTTGGTTAGTCACATACCAAAGCAGATGTCTAC
ACCGTGCCATCCCTTGAGGAGCCTGAATTTTAGGAAGACTACCAAAGAATCAGCCTTACTAAACAAGCTG
TCCATCCTTGCCTCCAAACTGGCCCCAGCCATGAAGACTCAGAAGCTAAGATACCGACGGTGTTCCTCTG
AACTTCTTCCAATGGCTAAAAGCTACAAGCGCCTCAGATATAAAAGACTCCTGGACGGATTTTCATCCAG
CACAGAGCAGCTGAATCCATATTTGGCAGCTAGTGGATGGGATAAGAGGCCTAACAGTAAGCCCATGGCA
CTTTATTCTCTCGAATCCATCAAGATGACCTTCATAGATTTGAGCAACAAGATGCCGTCCCTGCTGTTTG
GTTCTGAAATCTTCCCAGTATCCTTTCATGTGAAATCATCCAGCTCAGATTGCACGACTGAGTCCTCAAG
GACTTTTCCTGAGCACTGTGCTCCGGCAAGGCTTGCCTTAGGAGAGGCCCTCCAGTGCCCGTCTCAACCT
CCCAAGTGGACCTTTTCTTTCTTCTTGTCCCACGGTTGCCCTGGGATGGCAACATTCAGGGAAGACACTG
GCGTCCATAGTCAGACCCACACTCAGGCTCCTCCCCAGCCTCCAGCTCCTCTCCAAGACTATGGAGGCAC
TGCCATAGTCCAGACCAGAGCAGACTGCTCTGTCCTTGGCCTTCACACACTTCTAGCACTTTGTTCCCCA
GGATGTTACCGAATCTGGACAAAAAAACGGAGCTTCTCCAGCCACATGCCTACCATGCAGAGGCTCTTCA
TGACCCAGTTTACACAGGGCCTGAAAGGGTTACGGTCTCCAGCCTCCATAGCAGACAAGGTCTTCTGTTC
TCTGCCCTACTCGGTGGGCAGAGTCCTATCCATTTGGAGCCAGCATGGTCCTTCTGTCTGCTCCTTCGAA
ATCTCTTCTCTTCATTCCCCTCACTGCAAGCGGCAACCAAGTCTGGGCACCACAAGCAGCCACACCATGT
TACCATATGTGCCTCTTCCAGGCATGGAAGCTACATATAACACCAGCGGCAGTCAGACGAGGCTGGAGCC
TCCATTCCCTGCCTTGGTACCAAAGTCTTGCTTGGTAGCAGAATCAGCTGTCAGCAAGCTCCTGCTTTCA
GCCTCTGAGTTCCAGGTTCGTGGATTGGATGAGCTGGATGGTGTGAAAGCAGCATGCCCCTGCCCACAGA
GCAGCCCCCCAGAACAGAAAGAGGCTGAGCCAGAGAAGAGGCCAAAGAAAGTCTCACAGATTCGCATCCG
GAAAACCATTCCTAGGCCAGATCCTAATCTTACCCCCATGGGCCTTCCTCGACCCAAAAGGTTAAAGAAG
AAGGAGTTTAGTTTAGAAGAGATATATACCAACAAGAATTATAAATCTCCTCCTGCAAACAGGTGTTTAG
AGACCATCTTTGAGGAACCCAAGGAACGAAATGGTACACTAATCTCAATCAGCCAACAGAAGAGGAAGCG
AGTTCTAGAATTTCAGGATTTTACAGTCCCGCGAAAGAGGAGAGCTCGAGGCAAAGTCAAGGTGGCAGGC
AGCTTTACCAGGGCCCAGAAGGCAGCTGTGCAGAGTCGAGAGCTGGATGCTCTTTTGATACAGAAACTAA
TGGAACTGGAGACCTTCTTTGCCAAGGAAGAGGAGCAGGAACAATCATCAGGCTGTTGTACAGACTACAA
AGACCATGACGGTGATTATAAAGATCATGACATCGACTACAAGGATGACGATGACAAGTAAGAATTCTGA
TGACTCGAGATAATCAACCTCTGGATTACAAAATTTGTGAAAGATTGACTGGTATTCTTAACTATGTTGC
TCCTTTTACGCTATGTGGATACGCTGCTTTAATGCCTTTGTATCATGCTATTGCTTCCCGTATGGCTTTC
ATTTTCTCCTCCTTGTATAAATCCTGGTTAGTTCTTGCCACGGCGGAACTCATCGCCGCCTGCCTTGCCC
GCTGCTGGACAGGGGCTCGGCTGTTGGGCACTGACAATTCCGTGGTGTTTATTTGTGAAATTTGTGATGC
TATTGCTTTATTTGTAACCATCTAGCTTTATTTGTGAAATTTGTGATGCTATTGCTTTATTTGTAACCAT
TATAAGCTGCAATAAACAAGTTAACAACAACAATTGCATTCATTTTATGTTTCAGGTTCAGGGGGAGATG
TGGGAGGTTTTTTAAAGATCTGGAGACCGGTGTGGCACGTGCGGACCGAGCGGCCGCAGGAACCCCTAGT
GATGGAGTTGGCCACTCCCTCTCTGCGCGCTCGCTCGCTCACTGAGGCCGGGCGACCAAAGGTCGCCCGA
CGCCCGGGCTTTGCCCGGGCGGCCTCAGTGAGCGAGCGAGCGCGCAGCTGCCTGCAGGGGCGCCTGATGC
GGTATTTTCTCCTTACGCATCTGTGCGGTATTTCACACCGCATA
[95 nt withheld, positions 4665-4759]
T
[46 nt withheld, positions 4761-4806]
C
[141 nt withheld, positions 4808-4948]
CCTTTGACGTTGGAGTCCACGTTCTTT
[37 nt withheld, positions 4976-5012]
ACTCTATCTCGGGCTATTCTTTTGATTTATAAGGGATTTTGCCGATTTCGGTCTATTGGTTAAAAAATGA
GCTGATTTAACAAAAATTTAACGCGAATTTTAACAAAATATTAACGTTTACAATTTTATGGTGCACTCTC
AGTACAATCTGCTCTGATGCCGCATAGTTAAGCCAGCCCCGACACCCGCCAACACCCGCTGACGCGCCCT
GACGGGCTTGTCTGCTCCCGGCATCCGCTTACAGACAAGCTGTGACCGTCTCCGGGAGCTGCATGTGTCA
GAGGTTTTCACCGTCATCACCGAAACGCGCGAGACGAAAGGGCCTCGTGATACGCCTATTTTTATAGGTT
AATGTCATGATAATAATGGTTTCTTAGACGTCAGGTGGCACTTTTCGGGGAAATGTGCGCGGAACCCCTA
TTTGTTTATTTTTCTAAATACATTCAAATATGTATCCGCTCATGAGACAATAACCCTGATAAATGCTTCA
ATAATATTGAAAAAGGAAGAGTATGAGTATTCAACATTTCCGTGTCGCCCTTATTCCCTTTTTTGCGGCA
TTTTGCCTTCCTGTTTTTGCTCACCCAGAAACGCTGGTGAAAGTAAAAGATGCTGAAGATCAGTTGGGTG
CACGAGTGGGTTACATCGAACTGGATCTCAACAGCGGTAAGATCCTTGAGAGTTTTCGCCCCGAAGAACG
TTTTCCAATGATGAGCACTTTTAAAGTTCTGCTATGTGGCGCGGTATTATCCCGTATTGACGCCGGGCAA
GAGCAACTCGGTCGCCGCATACACTATTCTCAGAATGACTTGGTTGAGTACTCACCAGTCACAGAAAAGC
ATCTTACGGATGGCATGACAGTAAGAGAATTATGCAGTGCTGCCATAACCATGAGTGATAACACTGCGGC
CAACTTACTTCTGACAACGATCGGAGGACCGAAGGAGCTAACCGCTTTTTTGCACAACATGGGGGATCAT
GTAACTCGCCTTGATCGTTGGGAACCGGAGCTGAATGAAGCCATACCAAACGACGAGCGTGACACCACGA
TGCCTGTAGCAATGGCAACAACGTTGCGCAAACTATTAACTGGCGAACTACTTACTCTAGCTTCCCGGCA
ACAATTAATAGACTGGATGGAGGCGGATAAAGTTGCAGGACCACTTCTGCGCTCGGCCCTTCCGGCTGGC
TGGTTTATTGCTGATAAATCTGGAGCCGGTGAGCGTGGGTCTCGCGGTATCATTGCAGCACTGGGGCCAG
ATGGTAAGCCCTCCCGTATCGTAGTTATCTACACGACGGGGAGTCAGGCAACTATGGATGAACGAAATAG
ACAGATCGCTGAGATAGGTGCCTCACTGATTAAGCATTGGTAACTGTCAGACCAAGTTTACTCATATATA
CTTTAGATTGATTTAAAACTTCATTTTTAATTTAAAAGGATCTAGGTGAAGATCCTTTTTGATAATCTCA
TGACCAAAATCCCTTAACGTGAGTTTTCGTTCCACTGAGCGTCAGACCCCGTAGAAAAGATCAAAGGATC
TTCTTGAGATCCTTTTTTTCTGCGCGTAATCTGCTGCTTGCAAACAAAAAAACCACCGCTACCAGCGGTG
GTTTGTTTGCCGGATCAAGAGCTACCAACTCTTTTTCCGAAGGTAACTGGCTTCAGCAGAGCGCAGATAC
CAAATACTGTTCTTCTAGTGTAGCCGTAGTTAGGCCACCACTTCAAGAACTCTGTAGCACCGCCTACATA
CCTCGCTCTGCTAATCCTGTTACCAGTGGCTGCTGCCAGTGGCGATAAGTCGTGTCTTACCGGGTTGGAC
TCAAGACGATAGTTACCGGATAAGGCGCAGCGGTCGGGCTGAACGGGGGGTTCGTGCACACAGCCCAGCT
TGGAGCGAACGACCTACACCGAACTGAGATACCTACAGCGTGAGCTATGAGAAAGCGCCACGCTTCCCGA
AGGGAGAAAGGCGGACAGGTATCCGGTAAGCGGCAGGGTCGGAACAGGAGAGCGCACGAGGGAGCTTCCA
GGGGGAAACGCCTGGTATCTTTATAGTCCTGTCGGGTTTCGCCACCTCTGACTTGAGCGTCGATTTTTGT
GATGCTCGTCAGGGGGGCGGAGCCTATGGAAAAACGCCAGCAACGCGGCCTTTTTACGGTTCCTGGCCTT
TTGCTGGCCTTTTGCTCACATGT
